>Addgene plasmid #10812 | HA.PKD.Y463E | addgene partial sequence | sequence record 17750 | T7 5'-TAATACGACTCACTATAGGG-3'
TGTATCCTTATGATGTTCTTGATTATGCTAGCGCCCCTCCGGTCCTGCGGCCGCCCAGTCCGCTGCTGCC
CGTGGCGGCGGCAGCTGCCGCAGCGGCCGCCGCACTGGTCCCAGGGTCCGGGCCCGGGCCCGCGCCGTTC
TTGGCTCCTGTCGCGGCCCCGGTCGGGGGCATCTCGTTCCATCTGCAGATCGGCCTGAGCCGTGAGCCGG
TGCTGCTGCTGCAGGACTCGTCCGGGGACTACAGCCTGGCGCACGTCCGCGAGATGGCTTGCTCCATTGT
CGACCAGAAGTTCCCTGAATGTGGTTTCTACGGAATGTATGATAAGATCCTGCTTTTTCGCCATGACCCT
ACCTCTGAAAACATCCTTCAGCTGGTGAAAGCGGCCAGTGATATCCAGGAAGGCGATCTTATTGAAGTGG
TCTTGTCAGCTTCCGCCACCTTTGAAGACTTTCAGATTCGTCCCCACGCTCTCTTTGTTCATTCATACAG
AGCTCCAGCTTTCTGTGATCACTGTGGAGAAATGCTGTGGGGGCTGGTACGTCAAGGTCTTAAATGTGAA
GGGTGTGGTCTGAATTACCATAAGAGATGTGCATTTAAAATACCCAACAATTGCAGCGGTGTGAGGCGGA
GAAGGCTCTCAAACGTTTCCCTCACTGGGGTCAGCACCATCCGCACATCATCTGCTGAACTCTCTACAAG
TGCCCCTGATGAGCCCCTTCTGCAAAAATCACCATC
