>Addgene plasmid #10812 | HA.PKD.Y463E | addgene partial sequence | sequence record 104155 | CMV-F 5'-CGCAAATGGGCGGTAGGCGTG-3'
GCAGAGCTCTCTGGCTAACTAGAGAACCCACTGCTTACTGGCTTATCGAAATTAATACGACTCACTATAG
GGAGACCCAAGCTTGGTACCGAGCTCGGATCCATGTATCCTTATGATGTTCTTGATTATGCTAGCGCCCC
TCCGGTCCTGCGGCCGCCCAGTCCGCTGCTGCCCGTGGCGGCGGCAGCTGCCGCAGCGGCCGCCGCACTG
GTCCCAGGGTCCGGGCCCGGGCCCGCGCCGTTCTTGGCTCCTGTCGCGGCCCCGGTCGGGGGCATCTCGT
TCCATCTGCAGATCGGCCTGAGCCGTGAGCCGGTGCTGCTGCTGCAGGACTCGTCCGGGGACTACAGCCT
GGCGCACGTCCGCGAGATGGCTTGCTCCATTGTCGACCAGAAGTTCCCTGAATGTGGTTTCTACGGAATG
TATGATAAGATCCTGCTTTTTCGCCATGACCCTACCTCTGAAAACATCCTTCAGCTGGTGAAAGCGGCCA
GTGATATCCAGGAAGGCGATCTTATTGAAGTGGTCTTGTCAGCTTCCGCCACCTTTGAAGACTTTCAGAT
TCGTCCCCACGCTCTCTTTGTTCATTCATACAGAGCTCCAGCTTTCTGTGATCACTGTGGAGAAATGCTG
TGGGGGCTGGTACGTCAAGGTCTTAAATGTGAAGGGTGTGGTCTGAATTACCATAAGAGATGTGCATTTA
AAATACCCAACAATTGCAGCGGTGTGAGGCGGAGAAGGCTCTCAAACGTTTCCCTCACTGGGGTCAGCAC
CATCCGCACATCATCTGCTGAACTCTCTACAAGTGCCCCTGATGAGCCCCTTCTGCAAAAATCACCATCA
GAGTCGTTTATTGGTCGAGAGAAGAGGTCAAATTCTCAATCATACATTGGACGACCAATTCACCTTGACA
AGATTTTGATGTCTAAAGTTAAAGTGCCGCACACATTTGTCATCCACTCCTACACCCGGCCCACAGTGTG
CCAGTACTGCAAGAAGCTTCTGAAGGGGCTTTTC
