>Addgene plasmid #10812 | HA.PKD.Y463E | addgene partial sequence | sequence record 104156 | BGH-rev 5'-TAGAAGGCACAGTCGAGG-3'
TATAGAATAGGGCCCTCTAGATGCATGCTCGAGTCAGAGGATGCTGACACGCTCACCGAGGGCTTTCATT
TCTGTTTCTTCAGTCTCAGGAGTGTCACTGTGGCTAGCACTTGGATTGATCAGGTGTGTGGGGTACTGCA
GCCGCTGCTCGCCTGCATACTTCTCCCACCTCAGGTCATCACTTTCATGGGTGATGTAGCGCTCCCCGAT
TTTGCATTCCAGCTCTCGCAAATCTAACCAGGTCTGATAGTCCTGTAGCCAAGGGTGGCTCAAGGTCTTA
TCCACACTGTAGCGCTTTCTCATTTTTACTTGCAGCAAATTGTTGATAAGATCAATGGCTTCATGAGATA
TTTCCTTCCAGGGATTTGGTGGATACATGAAAGCTGCATTCTGAATTTGGTCGTGTATGTCTTCATCTTC
ATTAAATGGGAATGTGCCGCTTAGGCTTACATAGATGATGACCCCAACAGACCACATGTCTAGAGAGCGA
TTGTAGCCCTTGTTCCTTAGGACCTCAGGAGCCAGGTAAGCGGGGGTACCCACCACTGACCTCCGGAAAG
ACTTCTCTCCAATGATCCGGGCAAAACCAAAATCACAAAGTTTCACCTGAGGAAAAGGATCAGCTGAGGC
TAGCAACACATTTTCTGGTTTGAGGTCACAGTGAACGATATTTTTAAAATGAAGGTGCCGCAAAGCCACG
AGTATCTGAGTAATTAAAAACTTCGTTATGTGCTCTGGCAACCTGCCCTTTTCACTTGACAAGATCATTT
CCAGCATGTCTCCATGGAGTTTTTCCATAACAACAAACACTCTTTCAGGCGTCTCAAACATACACTCCAA
ATTTACAACACCAGGGTGATGAAGGTTCTGTAGAATTGCAACCTCATTAC
