>Addgene plasmid #10812 | HA.PKD.Y463E | addgene partial sequence | sequence record 112899 | hPRKD1-F 5'-tgaaaggaacagtgggctca-3'
AGATGCAGAGATGGCAATGGCAGAGTGCCAGAACGACAGTGGCGAGATGCAAGATCCAGACCCAGACCAC
GAGGACGCCAACAGAACCATCAGTCCATCAACAAGCAACAATATCCCACTCATGAGGGTAGTGCAGTCTG
TCAAACACACGAAGAGGAAAAGCAGCACAGTCATGAAAGAAGGATGGATGGTCCACTACACCAGCAAGGA
CACGCTGCGGAAACGGCACTATTGGAGATTGGATAGCAAATGTATTACCCTCTTTCAGAATGACACAGGA
AGCAGGTACGAAAAGGAAATTCTTTTATCTGAAATTTTGTCTCTGGAACCAGTAAAAACTTCAGCTTTAA
TTCCTAATGGGGCCAATCCTCATTGTTTCGAAATCACTACGGCAAATGTAGTGTATTATGTGGGAGAAAA
TGTGGTCAATCCTTCCAGCCCATCACCAAATAACAGTGTTCCCACCAGTGGCGTTGGTGCAGATGTGGCC
AGGATGTGGGAGATAGCCATCCAGCATGCCCTTATGCCCGTCATTCCCAAGGGCTCCTCCGTGGGTACAG
GAACCAACTTGCACAGAGATATCTCTGTGAGTATTTCAGTATCAAATTGCCAGATTCAAGAAAATGTGGA
CATCAGCACAGTATATCAGATTTTTCCTGATGAAGTACTGGGTTCTGGACAGTTTGGAATTGTTTATGGA
GGAAAACATCGTAAAACAGGAAGAGATGTAGCTATTAAAATCATTGACAAATTACGATTTCCAACAAAAC
AAGAAAGCCAGCTTCGTAATGAGGTTGCAATTCTACAGAACCTTCATCACCCTGGTGTTGTAAATTT
