[The description below was written by a language model from this plasmid's Addgene catalogue record.]
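Description:
HA.PKD.Y463E is a mammalian expression plasmid built on the pcDNA3 backbone (about 5.4 kb without insert) that carries human protein kinase D (PRKD1, also known as PKCμ) as an insert of roughly 2.8 kb cloned between BamHI and XhoI sites, both of which are retained. Expression is driven by the CMV immediate-early promoter, which gives strong constitutive transcription in most mammalian cell lines. The 3′ sequencing primer listed is consistent with the bovine growth hormone polyadenylation region normally found downstream of the pcDNA3 cloning site. The plasmid is maintained at high copy in E. coli under ampicillin selection. A neomycin resistance marker allows G418 selection of stably transfected mammalian cells.

The kinase is fused at its N terminus to an HA epitope tag for detection and immunoprecipitation, and it carries a Y463E substitution that the record annotates as activating. Replacing a tyrosine with glutamate is a common way to mimic phosphorylation, so this variant serves as an active form of PKD. The associated publication concerns PKD in a stress-induced NF-κB activation and cell survival pathway, which suggests the construct is used to test the consequences of PKD activation in transfected cells.

The depositor notes two caveats. The HA tag contains a point mutation that prevents recognition by the 3F10 anti-HA antibody, although the 12CA5 antibody still detects it. The insert also carries P467L and L520P changes relative to the reference protein sequence. Their effect is unknown, but this is the exact plasmid used in the published work and is expected to behave as described there.
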