Addgene plasmid #10812: HA.PKD.Y463E
Depositing lab: Alex Toker. Depositing organization: Beth Israel Deaconess Medical Center. Publication: Protein kinase D mediates a stress-induced NF-kappaB activation and survival pathway. Storz P, Toker A. EMBO J. 2003 Jan 2. 22(1):109-20. 10.1093/emboj/cdg009 PubMed 12505989.
Backbone
  Vector backbone: pcDNA3
  Backbone manufacturer: Invitrogen
  Backbone size w/o insert (bp): 5446
  Vector type: Mammalian Expression
  Selectable markers: Neomycin (select with G418)
Growth in bacteria
  Bacterial resistance: Ampicillin, 100 μg/mL
  Growth temperature: 37°C
  Growth strain: DH5alpha
  Copy number: High Copy
Gene/Insert
  Gene/Insert name: PKD
  Species: H. sapiens (human)
  Insert size (bp): 2800
  Mutation: Y463E--active; P467L and L520P
  Entrez Gene: PRKD1 (a.k.a. CHDED, PKC-MU, PKCM, PKD, PRKCM)
  Promoter: CMV
  Tag / fusion protein: HA (N terminal on insert)
  Cloning method: Restriction Enzyme; 5′ cloning site BamHI (not destroyed); 3′ cloning site XhoI (not destroyed)
  Sequencing primers: 5′ CMV-F; 3′ BGH-rev
Terms and licenses: Academic/Nonprofit Terms; Industry Terms: Not Available to Industry
Depositor comments: The HA tag on this plasmid contains a point mutation that renders it unrecognizable by the 3F10 HA antibody. It will work fine with the 12CA5 HA antibody. The PKD insert in this plasmid contains P467L and L520P mutations when compared to GenBank reference sequence NP_002733.1. Although the effect of these mutations is unknown, this is the exact plasmid used in the associated publication and it should function as described.
How to cite: HA.PKD.Y463E was a gift from Alex Toker (Addgene plasmid # 10812 ; http://n2t.net/addgene:10812 ; RRID:Addgene_10812)
